Addgene plasmid #157330: pD649-HAsp-NECTIN1-COMP5AP-AviTag-9xHis
Purpose: Mammalian expression of cell-surface protein extracellular domain fused to COMP5AP-AviTag-9xHis. Protein is secreted from cells.
Depositing lab: Chris Garcia. Depositing organization: Stanford University. Publication: A Human IgSF Cell-Surface Interactome Reveals a Complex Network of Protein-Protein Interactions. Wojtowicz WM, Vielmetter J, Fernandes RA, Siepe DH, Eastman CL, Chisholm GB, Cox S, Klock H, Anderson PW, Rue SM, Miller JJ, Glaser SM, Bragstad ML, Vance J, Lam AW, Lesley SA, Zinn K, Garcia KC. Cell. 2020 Aug 20;182(4):1027-1043.e17. doi: 10.1016/j.cell.2020.07.025. PubMed 32822567.
Backbone
  Vector backbone: pD649
  Backbone size w/o insert (bp): 7153
  Vector type: Mammalian Expression
Growth in bacteria
  Bacterial resistance: Ampicillin, 100 μg/mL
  Growth temperature: 37°C
  Growth strain: DH5alpha
  Copy number: High Copy
Gene/Insert
  Gene/Insert name: NECTIN1 (alt name: NECT1)
  Species: H. sapiens (human)
  Insert size (bp): 975
  Entrez Gene: NECTIN1 (a.k.a. CD111, CLPED1, ED4, HIgR, HV1S, HVEC, OFC7, PRR, PRR1, PVRL1, PVRR, PVRR1, SK-12, nectin-1)
  Promoter: CMV/SP6
  Tag / fusion protein: COMP5AP-AviTag-9xHis (C terminal on backbone)
  Cloning method: Restriction Enzyme; 5′ cloning site GCGGCCGC (not destroyed); 3′ cloning site GGCGCGCC (not destroyed)
  Sequencing primers: 5′ ATTTAGGTGACACTATAG; 3′ CGTCGCACTCCATCACGGTG
Resource information
  A portion of this plasmid was derived from a plasmid made by: synthesis by ThermoFisher
Terms and licenses: Academic/Nonprofit Terms; Industry Terms: Not Available to Industry
Depositor comments: Some plasmids in this collection may have an IS4-like element ISVsa5 family transposase upstream of the CMV promoter.
How to cite: pD649-HAsp-NECTIN1-COMP5AP-AviTag-9xHis was a gift from Chris Garcia (Addgene plasmid # 157330 ; http://n2t.net/addgene:157330 ; RRID:Addgene_157330)
