[The description below was written by a language model from this plasmid's Addgene catalogue record and pLannotate feature annotations shown in this document.]
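Description:
pD649-HAsp-NECTIN1-COMP5AP-AviTag-9xHis is a mammalian expression plasmid of about 8.1 kb, built on the pD649 backbone, that produces a secreted, multimerised form of the human NECTIN1 extracellular domain. It is propagated in E. coli at high copy from a ColE1/pUC-type origin under ampicillin selection (AmpR with its bla promoter). The feature table also picks up short remnants of KanR, lacZα, an rrnB terminator and an f1 origin; these appear to be non-functional backbone fragments. A separate SV40 early/EM7 promoter cassette drives a puromycin N-acetyltransferase coding sequence, followed by a small ble fragment and an SV40 poly(A) signal, which could allow puromycin selection in mammalian cells. The depositor notes that some plasmids in this collection may carry an IS4-like transposase element upstream of the CMV promoter, though none is annotated here.

Expression is driven by the CMV enhancer and promoter, with a fragment of CMV intron A and an SP6 promoter just upstream of the open reading frame. A leading signal sequence directs the protein into the secretory pathway; the name designates it HAsp, while the automated annotation matches part of it to an immunoglobulin heavy-chain signal. The roughly 975 bp NECTIN1 ectodomain sits between retained NotI and AscI sites, so ectodomains can be exchanged within the same framework. It is fused at its C terminus to the coiled-coil region of rat COMP, which assembles into pentamers, and then to human placental alkaline phosphatase, an AviTag for enzymatic biotinylation and a polyhistidine tag (9xHis by name, annotated as 8xHis), ending at a bGH poly(A) signal. Pentamerisation raises avidity for weak receptor–ligand contacts, and the phosphatase provides an enzymatic readout. This suits the secreted protein to use as a probe in the associated screen of human IgSF cell-surface protein interactions.
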