Features (pLannotate 1.2.2; 24 found; start..end, strand, type, name):
    119..143     -  CDS            KanR (fragment): aminoglycoside phosphotransferase; aph(3')-Ia; confers resistance to kanamycin
    254..842     +  rep_origin     ori: high-copy-number ColE1/pMB1/pBR322/pUC origin of replication
   1067..1084    +  terminator     rrnB T2 terminator (fragment): transcription terminator T2 from the E. coli rrnB gene
   1109..1128    -  CDS            lacZα (fragment): LacZα fragment of β-galactosidase; lacZ fragment
   1584..1600    +  protein_bind   lac operator: The lac repressor binds to the lac operator to inhibit transcription in E. coli. This inhibition can be relieved by adding lactose or isopropyl-β-D-thiogalactopyranoside (IPTG). lac repressor encoded by lacI
   1843..2146    +  enhancer       CMV enhancer: human cytomegalovirus immediate early enhancer
   2147..2350    +  promoter       CMV promoter: human cytomegalovirus (CMV) immediate early promoter
   2486..2529    +  intron         CMV intron (fragment): modified intron A from human cytomegalovirus
   2581..2599    +  promoter       SP6 promoter: promoter for bacteriophage SP6 RNA polymerase
   2603..2640    +  CDS            IgH signal sequence (fragment): signal sequence from the mouse immunoglobulin heavy chain variable region
   2746..3723    +  CDS            NECTIN1 (fragment): NECT1_HUMAN - Also known as HVEC, PRR1, PVRL1. Experimental evidence at protein level: Swiss-Prot protein existence level 1. (Microbial infection) Acts as a receptor for herpes simplex virus 1/HHV-1, herpes simplex virus 2/HHV-2, and pseudorabies virus/PRV. From Homo sapiens (Human).
   3820..3999    +  CDS            Comp (fragment): COMP_RAT - Experimental evidence at protein level: Swiss-Prot protein existence level 1. May play a role in the structural integrity of cartilage via its interaction with other extracellular matrix proteins such as the collagens and fibronectin. Can mediate the interaction of chondrocytes with the cartilage extracellular matrix through interaction with cell surface integrin receptors. Could play a role in the pathogenesis of osteoarthritis. Potent suppressor of apoptosis in both primary chondrocytes and transformed cells. Suppresses apoptosis by blocking the activation of caspase-3 and by indu
   3987..5439    +  CDS            SEAP (fragment): secreted alkaline phosphatase from human placenta The natural enzyme has a C-terminal transmembrane sequence that is replaced by a GPI anchor.
   5464..5505    +  CDS            AviTag™ (fragment): peptide tag that allows for enzymatic biotinylation
   5509..5532    +  CDS            8xHis: 8xHis affinity tag
   5678..5789    +  polyA_signal   bGH poly(A) signal: bovine growth hormone polyadenylation signal
   5790..5898    +  rep_origin     f1 ori (fragment): f1 bacteriophage origin of replication; arrow indicates direction of (+) strand synthesis
   5912..6241    +  promoter       SV40 promoter: SV40 enhancer and early promoter
   6289..6336    +  promoter       EM7 promoter: synthetic bacterial promoter&nbsp
   6355..6954    +  CDS            PuroR (fragment): puromycin N-acetyltransferase; pac from Streptomyces; confers resistance to puromycin
   6964..7089    +  CDS            ble (fragment): BLE_KLEPN - Experimental evidence at protein level: Swiss-Prot protein existence level 1. Binding protein with a strong affinity to the bleomycin family of antibiotics. Binds to CL990; an antimitotic-antibiotic compound. From Klebsiella pneumoniae.
   7084..7205    +  polyA_signal   SV40 poly(A) signal: SV40 polyadenylation signal
   7258..8118    -  CDS            AmpR: β-lactamase; bla; confers resistance to ampicillin, carbenicillin, and related antibiotics
   8121..89      -  promoter       AmpR promoter (fragment) (across the origin): bla
>Addgene plasmid #157330 | pD649-HAsp-NECTIN1-COMP5AP-AviTag-9xHis | depositor full sequence | sequence record 303769 | Full Sequence
TTTCAATATTATTGAAGCATTTATCAGGGTTATTGTCTCATGAGCGGATACATATTTGAATGTATTTAGA
AAAATAAACAAATAGGGGTCAGTGTTACAACCAATTAACCAATTCTGAACATTATCGCGAGCCCATTTAT
ACCTGAATATGGCTCATAACACCCCTTGCTCATGACCAAAATCCCTTAACGTGAGTTACGCGCGCGTCGT
TCCACTGAGCGTCAGACCCCGTAGAAAAGATCAAAGGATCTTCTTGAGATCCTTTTTTTCTGCGCGTAAT
CTGCTGCTTGCAAACAAAAAAACCACCGCTACCAGCGGTGGTTTGTTTGCCGGATCAAGAGCTACCAACT
CTTTTTCCGAAGGTAACTGGCTTCAGCAGAGCGCAGATACCAAATACTGTTCTTCTAGTGTAGCCGTAGT
TAGCCCACCACTTCAAGAACTCTGTAGCACCGCCTACATACCTCGCTCTGCTAATCCTGTTACCAGTGGC
TGCTGCCAGTGGCGATAAGTCGTGTCTTACCGGGTTGGACTCAAGACGATAGTTACCGGATAAGGCGCAG
CGGTCGGGCTGAACGGGGGGTTCGTGCACACAGCCCAGCTTGGAGCGAACGACCTACACCGAACTGAGAT
ACCTACAGCGTGAGCTATGAGAAAGCGCCACGCTTCCCGAAGGGAGAAAGGCGGACAGGTATCCGGTAAG
CGGCAGGGTCGGAACAGGAGAGCGCACGAGGGAGCTTCCAGGGGGAAACGCCTGGTATCTTTATAGTCCT
GTCGGGTTTCGCCACCTCTGACTTGAGCGTCGATTTTTGTGATGCTCGTCAGGGGGGCGGAGCCTATGGA
AAAACGCCAGCAACGCGGCCTTTTTACGGTTCCTGGCCTTTTGCTGGCCTTTTGCTCACATGTTCTTTCC
TGCGTTATCCCCTGATTCTGTGGATAACCGTATTACCGCCTTTGAGTGAGCTGATACCGCTCGCCGCAGC
CGAACGACCGAGCGCAGCGAGTCAGTGAGCGAGGAAGCGGAAGGCGAGAGTAGGGAACTGCCAGGCATCA
AACTAAGCAGAAGGCCCCTGACGGATGGCCTTTTTGCGTTTCTACAAACTCTTTCTGTGTTGTAAAACGA
CGGCCAGTCTTAAGCTCGGGCCCCCTGGGCGGTTCTGATAACGAGTAATCGTTAATCCGCAAATAACGTA
AAAACCCGCTTCGGCGGGTTTTTTTATGGGGGGAGTTTAGGGAAAGAGCATTTGTCAGAATATTTAAGGG
CGCCTGTCACTTTGCTTGATATATGAGAATTATTTAACCTTATAAATGAGAAAAAAGCAACGCACTTTAA
ATAAGATACGTTGCTTTTTCGATTGATGAACACCTATAATTAAACTATTCATCTATTATTTATGATTTTT
TGTATATACAATATTTCTAGTTTGTTAAAGAGAATTAAGAAAATAAATCTCGAAAATAATAAAGGGAAAA
TCAGTTTTTGATATCAAAATTATACATGTCAACGATAATACAAAATATAATACAAACTATAAGATGTTAT
CAGTATTTATTATCATTTAGAATAAATTTTGTGTCGCCCTTAATTGTGAGCGGATAACAATTACGAGCTT
CATGCACAGTGGCGTTGACTCAATATTGGCCATTAGCCATATTATTCATTGGTTATATAGCATAAATCAA
TATTGGCTATTGGCCATTGCATACGTTGTATCTATATCATAATATGTACATTTATATTGGCTCATGTCCA
ATATGACCGCCATGTTGGCATTGATTATTGACTAGTTATTAATAGTAATCAATTACGGGGTCATTAGTTC
ATAGCCCATATATGGAGTTCCGCGTTACATAACTTACGGTAAATGGCCCGCCTGGCTGACCGCCCAACGA
CCCCCGCCCATTGACGTCAATAATGACGTATGTTCCCATAGTAACGCCAATAGGGACTTTCCATTGACGT
CAATGGGTGGAGTATTTACGGTAAACTGCCCACTTGGCAGTACATCAAGTGTATCATATGCCAAGTACGC
CCCCTATTGACGTCAATGACGGTAAATGGCCCGCCTGGCATTATGCCCAGTACATGACCTTATGGGACTT
TCCTACTTGGCAGTACATCTACGTATTAGTCATCGCTATTACCATGGTGATGCGGTTTTGGCAGTACATC
AATGGGCGTGGATAGCGGTTTGACTCACGGGGATTTCCAAGTCTCCACCCCATTGACGTCAATGGGAGTT
TGTTTTGGCACCAAAATCAACGGGACTTTCCAAAATGTCGTAACAACTCCGCCCCATTGACGCAAATGGG
CGGTAGGCGTGTACGGTGGGAGGTCTATATAAGCAGAGCTCGTTTAGTGAACCGTCAGATCGCCTGGAGA
CGCCATCCACGCTGTTTTGACCTCCATAGAAGACACCGGGACCGATCCAGCCTCCGCGGCCGGGAACGGT
GCATTGGAACGCGGATTCCCCGTGCCAAGAGTGACGTAAGTACCGCCTATAGAGTCTATAGGCCCACCCC
CTTGGCTTCGTTAGAACGCGGCTACAATTAATACATAACCTTATGTATCATACACATACGATTTAGGTGA
CACTATAGAATAACATCCACTTTGCCTTTCTCTCCACAGGTGTCCACTCCCAGGTCCAACTGCACCTCGG
TTCTATCGAAAACGCGCCTGCTAGCGCCACCATGAAGACCATCATTGCCCTGAGCTACATCTTCTGCCTG
GTGTTCGCTGCGGCCGCCCAGGTGGTGCAAGTGAATGACTCTATGTACGGCTTCATCGGCACCGACGTGG
TGCTGCACTGTAGCTTTGCCAATCCTCTGCCTAGCGTGAAGATCACCCAAGTGACCTGGCAGAAGTCCAC
CAACGGCAGCAAGCAGAACGTGGCCATCTACAACCCTAGCATGGGAGTGTCTGTGCTGGCCCCTTACCGC
GAGAGAGTGGAATTCCTGAGGCCTAGCTTCACCGACGGCACCATCAGACTGAGCCGGCTGGAACTGGAAG
ATGAGGGCGTGTACATCTGCGAGTTCGCCACCTTTCCTACCGGCAACAGAGAGAGCCAGCTGAACCTGAC
AGTGATGGCCAAGCCTACCAACTGGATCGAGGGAACACAGGCCGTGCTGAGAGCCAAGAAAGGCCAGGAT
GATAAGGTGCTGGTGGCCACATGTACCAGCGCCAATGGAAAGCCTCCTAGCGTGGTGTCCTGGGAGACAA
GACTGAAGGGCGAAGCCGAGTACCAAGAGATCAGAAACCCCAACGGCACCGTGACCGTGATCAGCAGATA
CAGACTGGTGCCTAGCAGAGAGGCCCATCAGCAGTCTCTGGCCTGCATCGTGAACTACCACATGGACCGG
TTCAAAGAGTCTCTGACCCTGAACGTGCAGTACGAGCCCGAAGTGACCATCGAGGGCTTCGACGGCAACT
GGTATCTGCAGAGAATGGACGTGAAGCTGACCTGCAAGGCCGATGCCAATCCACCAGCCACAGAGTACCA
CTGGACAACCCTGAATGGCAGCCTGCCTAAAGGCGTGGAAGCCCAGAACAGAACCCTGTTCTTCAAGGGC
CCCATCAACTATAGCCTGGCCGGCACCTATATCTGCGAGGCCACAAATCCTATCGGCACCAGATCCGGCC
AGGTGGAAGTGAACATCACCGAGTTTCCCTACACACCCTCTCCACCTGAACATGGTCGTAGAGCCGGACC
TGTGCCTACAGCTGGCGCGCCGGAAGATCAAGTTGATCCAAGATTGATTGATGGCAAGGGCGGATCTCTG
GAGGTGCTGTTCCAGGGACCAGGCGGAAGCGGCAATCCCGGCGGCGATCTGGCCCCCCAGATGCTGCGCG
AGCTGCAGGAGACCAATGCCGCCCTGCAGGACGTGCGCGAGCTGCTGCGCCACCGCGTGAAGGAGATCAC
CTTCCTGAAGAACACCGTGATGGAGTGCGACGCCTGCGGTATGCAGCCCTCTAGAGGCTCCGGCTCCATC
ATCCCAGTTGAGGAGGAGAACCCGGACTTCTGGAACCGCGAGGCAGCCGAGGCCCTGGGTGCCGCCAAGA
AGCTGCAGCCTGCACAGACAGCCGCCAAGAACCTCATCATCTTCCTGGGCGATGGGATGGGGGTGTCTAC
GGTGACAGCTGCCAGGATCCTAAAAGGGCAGAAGAAGGACAAACTGGGGCCTGAGATACCCCTGGCCATG
GACCGCTTCCCATATGTGGCTCTGTCCAAGACATACAATGTAGACAAACATGTGCCAGACAGTGGAGCCA
CAGCCACGGCCTACCTGTGCGGGGTCAAGGGCAACTTCCAGACCATTGGCTTGAGTGCAGCCGCCCGCTT
TAACCAGTGCAACACGACACGCGGCAACGAGGTCATCTCCGTGATGAATCGGGCCAAGAAAGCAGGGAAG
TCAGTGGGAGTGGTAACCACCACACGAGTGCAGCACGCCTCGCCAGCCGGCACCTACGCCCACACGGTGA
ACCGCAACTGGTACTCGGACGCCGACGTGCCTGCCTCGGCCCGCCAGGAGGGGTGCCAGGACATCGCTAC
GCAGCTCATCTCCAACATGGACATTGACGTGATCCTAGGTGGAGGCCGAAAGTACATGTTTCGCATGGGA
ACCCCAGACCCTGAGTACCCAGATGACTACAGCCAAGGTGGGACCAGGCTGGACGGGAAGAATCTGGTGC
AGGAATGGCTGGCGAAGCGCCAGGGTGCCCGGTATGTGTGGAACCGCACTGAGCTCATGCAGGCTTCCCT
GGACCCGTCTGTGACCCATCTCATGGGTCTCTTTGAGCCTGGAGACATGAAATACGAGATCCACCGAGAC
TCCACACTGGACCCCTCCCTGATGGAGATGACAGAGGCTGCCCTGCGCCTGCTGAGCAGGAACCCCCGCG
GCTTCTTCCTCTTCGTGGAGGGTGGTCGCATCGACCATGGTCATCATGAAAGCAGGGCTTACCGGGCACT
GACTGAGACGATCATGTTCGACGACGCCATTGAGAGGGCGGGCCAGCTCACCAGCGAGGAGGACACGCTG
AGCCTCGTCACTGCCGACCACTCCCACGTCTTCTCCTTCGGAGGCTACCCCCTGCGAGGGAGCTCCATCT
TCGGGCTGGCCCCTGGCAAGGCCCGGGACAGGAAGGCCTACACGGTCCTCCTATACGGAAACGGTCCAGG
CTATGTGCTCAAGGACGGCGCCCGGCCGGATGTTACCGAGAGCGAGAGCGGGAGCCCCGAGTATCGGCAG
CAGTCAGCAGTGCCCCTGGACGAAGAGACCCACGCAGGCGAGGACGTGGCGGTGTTCGCGCGCGGCCCGC
AGGCGCACCTGGTTCACGGCGTGCAGGAGCAGACCTTCATAGCGCACGTCATGGCCTTCGCCGCCTGCCT
GGAGCCCTACACCGCCTGCGACCTGGCGCCCCCCGCCGGCACCACCGACGCCGCGCACCCGGGTGGCGGA
GGACTGAACGACATCTTCGAGGCTCAGAAAATCGAATGGCACGAACATCACCATCACCATCACCATCACC
ATTAAGGCCGGCCTGTAGTCACTGGCACAACGCGTTACCCGGTAAGCCAATCGGGTATACACGGTCGTCA
TACTGCAGACAGGGTTCTTCTACTTTGCAAGATAGTCTTGAGTAGTAAAATAAATAGATAGAGAAAATCA
GCCTCGACTGTGCCTTCTAGTTGCCAGCCATCTGTTGTTTGCCCCTCCCCCGTGCCTTCCTTGACCCTGG
AAGGTGCCACTCCCACTGTCCTTTCCTAATAAAATGAGGAAATTGCATCACAACACTCAACCCTATCTCG
GTCTATTCTTTTGATTTATAAGGGATTTTGCCGATTTCGGCCTATTGGTTAAAAAATGAGCTGATTTAAC
AAAAATTTAACGCGAATTAATTCTGTGGAATGTGTGTCAGTTAGGGTGTGGAAAGTCCCCAGGCTCCCCA
GCAGGCAGAAGTATGCAAAGCATGCATCTCAATTAGTCAGCAACCAGGTGTGGAAAGTCCCCAGGCTCCC
CAGCAGGCAGAAGTATGCAAAGCATGCATCTCAATTAGTCAGCAACCATAGTCCCGCCCCTAACTCCGCC
CATCCCGCCCCTAACTCCGCCCAGTTCCGCCCATTCTCCGCCCCATGGCTGACTAATTTTTTTTATTTAT
GCAGAGGCCGAGGCCGCCTCTGCCTCTGAGCTATTCCAGAAGTAGTGAGGAGGCTTTTTTGGAGGCCTAG
GCTTTTGCAAAAAGCTCCCGGGAGCTTGTATATCCATTTTCGGATCTGATCAGCACGTGTTGACAATTAA
TCATCGGCATAGTATATCGGCATAGTATAATACGACAAGGTGAGGAACTAAACCATGACCGAGTACAAGC
CCACGGTGCGCCTCGCCACCCGCGACGACGTCCCCAGGGCCGTACGCACCCTCGCCGCCGCGTTCGCCGA
CTACCCCGCCACGCGCCACACCGTCGATCCGGACCGCCACATCGAGCGGGTCACCGAGCTGCAAGAACTC
TTCCTCACGCGCGTCGGGCTCGACATCGGCAAGGTGTGGGTCGCGGACGACGGCGCCGCGGTGGCGGTCT
GGACCACGCCGGAGAGCGTCGAAGCGGGGGCGGTGTTCGCCGAGATCGGCCCGCGCATGGCCGAGTTGAG
CGGTTCCCGGCTGGCCGCGCAGCAACAGATGGAAGGCCTCCTGGCGCCGCACCGGCCCAAGGAGCCCGCG
TGGTTCCTGGCCACCGTCGGCGTCTCGCCCGACCACCAGGGCAAGGGTCTGGGCAGCGCCGTCGTGCTCC
CCGGAGTGGAGGCGGCCGAGCGCGCCGGGGTGCCCGCCTTCCTGGAGACATCCGCGCCCCGCAACCTCCC
CTTCTACGAGCGGCTCGGCTTCACCGTCACCGCCGACGTCGAGGTGCCCGAAGGACCGCGCACCTGGTGC
ATGACCCGCAAGCCCGGTGCCTGACACGTGCTACGAGATTTCGATTCCACCGCCGCCTTCTATGAAAGGT
TGGGCTTCGGAATCGTTTTCCGGGACGCCGGCTGGATGATCCTCCAGCGCGGGGATCTCATGCTGGAGTT
CTTCGCCCACCCCAACTTGTTTATTGCAGCTTATAATGGTTACAAATAAAGCAATAGCATCACAAATTTC
ACAAATAAAGCATTTTTTTCACTGCATTCTAGTTGTGGTTTGTCCAAACTCATCAATGTATCTTATCATG
TCTGTATACCGTCGACCTCTAGCTAGAGCTTGGCGTAATCATGGTCATTACCAATGCTTAATCAGTGAGG
CACCTATCTCAGCGATCTGTCTATTTCGTTCATCCATAGTTGCCTGACTCCCCGTCGTGTAGATAACTAC
GATACGGGAGGGCTTACCATCTGGCCCCAGCGCTGCGATGATACCGCGAGAACCACGCTCACCGGCTCCG
GATTTATCAGCAATAAACCAGCCAGCCGGAAGGGCCGAGCGCAGAAGTGGTCCTGCAACTTTATCCGCCT
CCATCCAGTCTATTAATTGTTGCCGGGAAGCTAGAGTAAGTAGTTCGCCAGTTAATAGTTTGCGCAACGT
TGTTGCCATCGCTACAGGCATCGTGGTGTCACGCTCGTCGTTTGGTATGGCTTCATTCAGCTCCGGTTCC
CAACGATCAAGGCGAGTTACATGATCCCCCATGTTGTGCAAAAAAGCGGTTAGCTCCTTCGGTCCTCCGA
TCGTTGTCAGAAGTAAGTTGGCCGCAGTGTTATCACTCATGGTTATGGCAGCACTGCATAATTCTCTTAC
TGTCATGCCATCCGTAAGATGCTTTTCTGTGACTGGTGAGTACTCAACCAAGTCATTCTGAGAATAGTGT
ATGCGGCGACCGAGTTGCTCTTGCCCGGCGTCAATACGGGATAATACCGCGCCACATAGCAGAACTTTAA
AAGTGCTCATCATTGGAAAACGTTCTTCGGGGCGAAAACTCTCAAGGATCTTACCGCTGTTGAGATCCAG
TTCGATGTAACCCACTCGTGCACCCAACTGATCTTCAGCATCTTTTACTTTCACCAGCGTTTCTGGGTGA
GCAAAAACAGGAAGGCAAAATGCCGCAAAAAAGGGAATAAGGGCGACACGGAAATGTTGAATACTCATAT
TCTTCCTT
