>Addgene plasmid #157330 | pD649-HAsp-NECTIN1-COMP5AP-AviTag-9xHis | depositor partial sequence | sequence record 303770 | insert (extracellular domain)
CAGGTGGTGCAAGTGAATGACTCTATGTACGGCTTCATCGGCACCGACGTGGTGCTGCACTGTAGCTTTG
CCAATCCTCTGCCTAGCGTGAAGATCACCCAAGTGACCTGGCAGAAGTCCACCAACGGCAGCAAGCAGAA
CGTGGCCATCTACAACCCTAGCATGGGAGTGTCTGTGCTGGCCCCTTACCGCGAGAGAGTGGAATTCCTG
AGGCCTAGCTTCACCGACGGCACCATCAGACTGAGCCGGCTGGAACTGGAAGATGAGGGCGTGTACATCT
GCGAGTTCGCCACCTTTCCTACCGGCAACAGAGAGAGCCAGCTGAACCTGACAGTGATGGCCAAGCCTAC
CAACTGGATCGAGGGAACACAGGCCGTGCTGAGAGCCAAGAAAGGCCAGGATGATAAGGTGCTGGTGGCC
ACATGTACCAGCGCCAATGGAAAGCCTCCTAGCGTGGTGTCCTGGGAGACAAGACTGAAGGGCGAAGCCG
AGTACCAAGAGATCAGAAACCCCAACGGCACCGTGACCGTGATCAGCAGATACAGACTGGTGCCTAGCAG
AGAGGCCCATCAGCAGTCTCTGGCCTGCATCGTGAACTACCACATGGACCGGTTCAAAGAGTCTCTGACC
CTGAACGTGCAGTACGAGCCCGAAGTGACCATCGAGGGCTTCGACGGCAACTGGTATCTGCAGAGAATGG
ACGTGAAGCTGACCTGCAAGGCCGATGCCAATCCACCAGCCACAGAGTACCACTGGACAACCCTGAATGG
CAGCCTGCCTAAAGGCGTGGAAGCCCAGAACAGAACCCTGTTCTTCAAGGGCCCCATCAACTATAGCCTG
GCCGGCACCTATATCTGCGAGGCCACAAATCCTATCGGCACCAGATCCGGCCAGGTGGAAGTGAACATCA
CCGAGTTTCCCTACACACCCTCTCCACCTGAACATGGTCGTAGAGCCGGACCTGTGCCTACAGCT
